>Addgene plasmid #236671 | pAAVLINKv1-pCALM1-Cre-3' KDM5C | addgene full sequence | sequence record 476879 | Addgene NGS Result
CTGGCAGCAGCCACTGGTAACAGGATTAGCAGAGCGAGGTATGTAGGCGGTGCTACAGAGTTCTTGAAGT
GGTGGCCTAACTACGGCTACACTAGAAGAACAGTATTTGGTATCTGCGCTCTGCTGAAGCCAGTTACCTT
CGGAAAAAGAGTTGGTAGCTCTTGATCCGGCAAACAAACCACCGCTGGTAGCGGTGGTTTTTTTGTTTGC
AAGCAGCAGATTACGCGCAGAAAAAAAGGATCTCAAGAAGATCCTTTGATCTTTTCTACGGGGTCTGACG
CTCAGTGGAACGAAAACTCACGTTAAGGGATTTTGGTCATGAGATTATCAAAAAGGATCTTCACCTAGAT
CCTTTTAAATTAAAAATGAAGTTTTAAATCAATCTAAAGTATATATGAGTAAACTTGGTCTGACAGTTAC
CAATGCTTAATCAGTGAGGCACCTATCTCAGCGATCTGTCTATTTCGTTCATCCATAGTTGCCTGACTCC
CCGTCGTGTAGATAACTACGATACGGGAGGGCTTACCATCTGGCCCCAGTGCTGCAATGATACCGCGAGA
CCCACGCTCACCGGCTCCAGATTTATCAGCAATAAACCAGCCAGCCGGAAGGGCCGAGCGCAGAAGTGGT
CCTGCAACTTTATCCGCCTCCATCCAGTCTATTAATTGTTGCCGGGAAGCTAGAGTAAGTAGTTCGCCAG
TTAATAGTTTGCGCAACGTTGTTGCCATTGCTACAGGCATCGTGGTGTCACGCTCGTCGTTTGGTATGGC
TTCATTCAGCTCCGGTTCCCAACGATCAAGGCGAGTTACATGATCCCCCATGTTGTGCAAAAAAGCGGTT
AGCTCCTTCGGTCCTCCGATCGTTGTCAGAAGTAAGTTGGCCGCAGTGTTATCACTCATGGTTATGGCAG
CACTGCATAATTCTCTTACTGTCATGCCATCCGTAAGATGCTTTTCTGTGACTGGTGAGTACTCAACCAA
GTCATTCTGAGAATAGTGTATGCGGCGACCGAGTTGCTCTTGCCCGGCGTCAATACGGGATAATACCGCG
CCACATAGCAGAACTTTAAAAGTGCTCATCATTGGAAAACGTTCTTCGGGGCGAAAACTCTCAAGGATCT
TACCGCTGTTGAGATCCAGTTCGATGTAACCCACTCGTGCACCCAACTGATCTTCAGCATCTTTTACTTT
CACCAGCGTTTCTGGGTGAGCAAAAACAGGAAGGCAAAATGCCGCAAAAAAGGGAATAAGGGCGACACGG
AAATGTTGAATACTCATACTCTTCCTTTTTCAATATTATTGAAGCATTTATCAGGGTTATTGTCTCATGA
GCGGATACATATTTGAATGTATTTAGAAAAATAAACAAATAGGGGTTCCGCGCACATTTCCCCGAAAAGT
GCCACCTGACGTCTAAGAAACCATTATTATCATGACATTAACCTATAAAAATAGGCGTATCACGAGGCCC
TTTCGTCTCGCGCGTTTCGGTGATGACGGTGAAAACCTCTGACACATGCAGCTCCCGGAGACGGTCACAG
CTTGTCTGTAAGCGGATGCCGGGAGCAGACAAGCCCGTCAGGGCGCGTCAGCGGGTGTTGGCGGGTGTCG
GGGCTGGCTTAACTATGCGGCATCAGAGCAGATTGTACTGAGAGTGCACCATAAAATTGTAAACGTTAAT
ATTTTGTTAAAATTCGCGTTAAATTTTTGTTAAATCAGCTCATTTTTTAACCAATAGACCGAAATCGGCA
AAATCCCTTATAAATCAAAAGAATAGCCCGAGATAGAGT
[37 nt withheld, positions 1790-1826]
AAAGAACGTGGACTCCAACGTCAAAGG
[141 nt withheld, positions 1854-1994]
G
[46 nt withheld, positions 1996-2041]
A
[95 nt withheld, positions 2043-2137]
TATGCGGTGTGAAATACCGCACAGATGCGTAAGGAGAAAATACCGCATCAGGCGCCCCTGCAGGCAGCTG
CGCGCTCGCTCGCTCACTGAGGCCGCCCGGGCAAAGCCCGGGCGTCGGGCGACCTTTGGTCGCCCGGCCT
CAGTGAGCGAGCGAGCGCGCAGAGAGGGAGTGGCCAACTCCATCACTAGGGGTTCCTGCGGCCGCTCGGT
CCGCACGTGCCACACCGGTCTCCAGATCTTTAAAAAACCTCCCACATCTCCCCCTGAACCTGAAACATAA
AATGAATGCAATTGTTGTTGTTAACTTGTTTATTGCAGCTTATAATGGTTACAAATAAAGCAATAGCATC
ACAAATTTCACAAATAAAGCTAGATGGTTACAAATAAAGCAATAGCATCACAAATTTCACAAATAAACAC
CACGGAATTGTCAGTGCCCAACAGCCGAGCCCCTGTCCAGCAGCGGGCAAGGCAGGCGGCGATGAGTTCC
GCCGTGGCAAGAACTAACCAGGATTTATACAAGGAGGAGAAAATGAAAGCCATACGGGAAGCAATAGCAT
GATACAAAGGCATTAAAGCAGCGTATCCACATAGCGTAAAAGGAGCAACATAGTTAAGAATACCAGTCAA
TCTTTCACAAATTTTGTAATCCAGAGGTTGATTATCTCGAGTCATCAGAATTCTTACTTGTCATCGTCAT
CCTTGTAGTCGATGTCATGATCTTTATAATCACCGTCATGGTCTTTGTAGTCTGTACACAACTGTTGCTG
AGGCGGCTGCTGTGGGCAGGGCAGATGCAGCCGGGGAGTCAGAGTGGAGAAAGGGGCCGAGGGGCCTGAA
GTGGTCCCTTCCGCCGGTTCCAAGCCATTCTGGTTCTCCTGGGTGCTGGGGCTGCCAGTGGTGGGGATGG
GTGCAGGGGGGCCCTCACCCCCAGTCTCCTCCTCCAGCTCTTCCTCCTCCTGGACCTCCTCAGCCTCTGG
CCCTGAGCTCCGTACCCTCTTTGGCTCTAGCTCCTCTCGGGCTGGGTCATCGCCCTCCCCACCCCGATCC
ACCTTCCGCCGCCGCCGCCTCTCCAGGGCCCGGCCCCGAGCCCGACTCCCGTGACGCTCTGCCTTCTCCA
GCTCCAGAAGTGTGCGGATCCTCTCCAGGTCTGGGGGCTGTCCAGCCTGCAGCAGCTGCCATATGCTGTG
GTTCTCATCCAGGGTCACCTCGAGCAGGTCCCCCTCCATCATGAGCTCCTCCAAGGGGGCCCGGGTTGCC
TCAGGCAGTTCCAACACAGGGCCAGTCAACTGTGGCAACAGCGAGGACAGCAGCTCCAGATCTCTCTTAC
CTGAGCCCTCCTCCGGGGCTACCTTCTCAGGACTGGTCACACTGTCTCCATTCTCCAGTAAGCCCTGGAC
CTTAGGCATATCCTTGCCACTGCCCTCTCTGAGGGGGTCAGAAGCAGGGGCTGCAGGGTAGTTAGGAGGC
TCCTCAGGTCTAGGTTCAGCCTGTAGCCGTTGGCGGAGCTCAGCCAGCCGTCCCAAAAGAGCAGTCACAT
CTTCAGAGGCCAGAGCCTGCCTGGCGCGGCCTTGCCAGCTGATGGCCCTCTCTGTGAGGCACTGCAGGGC
CTCGCCCTCGGGCAGCCGCACAGGCAGTCTCTGCAGGGCTACCAGCAGTGCCAGGATGGTCTCCAGGCGC
GGGCGCCTTGAGCGCATACACAGTGGACACAGGAATTTGGTGTCCCATTCCCACCAGGCCAGCAGTGGGG
ATGAGGTGGGATTGGGCCTCGGAGAGCTGAGGAGGCGAGGCACTGACACACACCGCCCATGGAACCAGTC
CTGACACAGGTCACACTGCAGAGCTCCCGCCCCAGCCAGCACCTGCCCACACACACAGATAGAGGTTGTA
GAGGAGGCCGTGCTCGATGATGCCAGTGGACTGGGCTTGGCCGAATTGGTGCGACGCAGCTGCAGGATAC
CCTCCTTCTCCTTCTGTTCCCCCTCCTTGAAGGCCACGATCACAGAGCCTGGGTCCCTGAGGTCCTGCGC
AGACAGCCCCAGCAGCTCTGTGTCAGATTTGTACAACCCCAGCTCCTTCTCCATCCACCGGCTGCGCTTG
GTGCTGTCTGAGCCGGCATCTGCACATGGGCAGAGAACCTCCAGCAGCGTGTAGCAAGAATTTTTCTTGA
GGAAGGTCTTGGAGGCCTTCTCCCTCCAGGAGTGCGCTGTCAGTACCTGTAGCTCTAGCTGTCTCAGCTC
CTCCAGCCCCACAGGTAGGTCCCGGCCCACAGCTACTAGGCCCTCCAAGTCATCCAGGCAGGGGTAGTGG
TCACCATTTTGGATCTCATCAACATCAGCAATCCAGGCCCGGGCCTTAGCAAGAGCCTCCTTGAGAGCCT
GGATGTTGGGCAGGTGAACAGGGATGTTTTCCGCTTCACGGATTATGGCCTCAAGTGTGGCTGGTGGATG
CTTCTGCCTGGCCTCCAGGCAGAGGTGGGCTTTCTCCTCCCAGCGTTCAGCAATGGTCAGCAGTTCCTGC
AGCTCGGCCTGGGCTTTATCCACAGCAGGGCTAGGGGCTACACTGGCACCCGCGACCAACAGTCCTCGCA
TGACAGCCAAGGTGCCCCTGTGGAGAGAAAGGCAAAGTGGATGTCAGTAAGACCAATAGGTGCCTATCAG
AAACGCAAGAGTCTTCTCTGTCTCGACAAGCCCAGTTTCATAAATTGCTATAAAGTATCCTATACGAAGT
TATACTAGTTATTGGTCTCCTTAAACCTGTCTTGTAACCTTGATACTTACCTAATCGCCATCTTCCAGCA
GGCGCACCATTGCCCCTGTTTCACTATCCAGGTTACGGATATAGTTCATTACAATATTTACATTGGTCCA
GCCACCAGCTTGCATGATCTCCGGTATTGAAACTCCAGCGCGGGCCATATCTCGCGCGGCTCCGACACGG
GCACTGTGTCCAGACCAGGCCAGGTATCTCTGACCAGAGTCATCCTTAGCGCCGTAAATCAATCGATGAG
TTGCTTCAAAAATCCCTTCCAGGGCGCGAGTTGATAGCTGGCTGGTGGCAGATGGCGCGGCAACACCATT
TTTTCTGACCCGGCAAAACAGGTAGTTATTCGGATCATCAGCTACACCAGAGACGGAAATCCATCGCTCG
ACCAGTTTAGTTACCCCCAGGCTAAGTGCCTTCTCTACACCTGCGGTGCTAACCAGCGTTTTCGTTCTGC
CAATATGGATTAACATTCTCCCACCGTCAGTACGTGAGATATCTTTAACCCTGATCCTGGCAATTTCGGC
TATACGTAACAGGGTGTTATAAGCAATCCCCAGAAATGCCAGATTACGTATATCCTGGCAGCGATCGCTA
TTTTCCATGAGTGAACGAACCTGGTCGAAATCAGTGCGTTCGAACGCTAGAGCCTGTTTTGCACGTTCAC
CGGCATCAACGTTTTCTTTTCGGATCCGCCGCATAACCAGTGAAACAGCATTGCTGTCACTTGGTCGTGG
CAGCCCGGACCGACGATGAAGCATGTTTAGCTGGCCCAAATGTTGCTGGATGGTTTTTACTGCCAGACCG
CGCGCCTGAAGATATAGAAGATAATCGCGAACATCTTCAGGTTCTGCGGGAAACCATTTCCGGTTATTCA
ACTTGCACCATGCCGCCCACGACCGGCAAACGGACAGAAGCATTTTCCAGGTATGCTCAGAAAACGCCTG
GCGATCCCTGAACATGTCCATCAGGTTCTTGCGAACCTCATCACTCGTTGCATCGACCGGTAATGCAGGC
AAATTTTGGTGTACGGTCAGTAAATTGGACATGGTGGCGTACGAGTAACGGCACGGCGTCCACGACACTC
CCAGCACCACTGCCGGAGCGCGAGTCTGCGCCCCGCGATATATATATGGTGCGCCGTATCCCTCCGCCGC
GGCGGAGCCGCCTCGCGCAGAGCGACGCGTGCGGCCGCAGGAACCCCTAGTGATGGAGTTGGCCACTCCC
TCTCTGCGCGCTCGCTCGCTCACTGAGGCCGGGCGACCAAAGGTCGCCCGACGCCCGGGCGGCCTCAGTG
AGCGAGCGAGCGCGCAGCTGCCTGCAGGACATGTGAGCAAAAGGCCAGCAAAAGGCCAGGAACCGTAAAA
AGGCCGCGTTGCTGGCGTTTTTCCATAGGCTCCGCCCCCCTGACGAGCATCACAAAAATCGACGCTCAAG
TCAGAGGTGGCGAAACCCGACAGGACTATAAAGATACCAGGCGTTTCCCCCTGGAAGCTCCCTCGTGCGC
TCTCCTGTTCCGACCCTGCCGCTTACCGGATACCTGTCCGCCTTTCTCCCTTCGGGAAGCGTGGCGCTTT
CTCATAGCTCACGCTGTAGGTATCTCAGTTCGGTGTAGGTCGTTCGCTCCAAGCTGGGCTGTGTGCACGA
ACCCCCCGTTCAGCCCGACCGCTGCGCCTTATCCGGTAACTATCGTCTTGAGTCCAACCCGGTAAGACAC
GACTTATCGCCA
Features (pLannotate 1.2.2; 20 found; start..end, strand, type, name):
    417..1277    -  CDS            AmpR: β-lactamase; bla; confers resistance to ampicillin, carbenicillin, and related antibiotics
   1278..1382    -  promoter       AmpR promoter: bla
   1477..1512    +  CDS            rop (fragment): Rop protein, which maintains plasmids at low copy number; rop
   1614..1663    +  misc_feature   bom (fragment): basis of mobility region from pBR322
   1664..2119    -  rep_origin     f1 ori (sequence partly withheld): f1 bacteriophage origin of replication; arrow indicates direction of (+) strand synthesis
   2138..2189    +  misc_feature   bom (fragment): basis of mobility region from pBR322
   2194..2334    -  repeat_region  AAV2 ITR: inverted terminal repeat of adeno-associated virus serotype 2 inverted
   2440..2507    +  polyA_signal   SV40 poly(A) signal (fragment): SV40 polyadenylation signal
   2511..2554    +  polyA_signal   SV40 poly(A) signal (fragment): SV40 polyadenylation signal
   2553..2637    -  misc_feature   WPRE (fragment): woodchuck hepatitis virus posttranscriptional regulatory element
   2643..2800    -  misc_feature   WPRE (fragment): woodchuck hepatitis virus posttranscriptional regulatory element
   2824..2889    -  CDS            3xFLAG: three tandem FLAG® epitope tags, followed by an enterokinase cleavage site
   2896..4755    -  CDS            KDM5C (fragment): KDM5C_HUMAN - Also known as DXS1272E, JARID1C From Homo sapiens (Human).
   4745..4836    -  intron         chimeric intron (fragment): chimera between introns from human β-globin and immunoglobulin heavy chain genes
   4846..4870    -  protein_bind   lox2272 (fragment): Cre-mediated recombination occurs in the 8-bp core sequence (GGATACTT). lox2272 sites are compatible with each other, but incompatible with loxP or loxN sites (Lee and Saito, 1988). Cre recombinase
   4877..4917    -  intron         chimeric intron (fragment): chimera between introns from human β-globin and immunoglobulin heavy chain genes
   4921..5949    -  CDS            cre: RECR_BPP1 - Experimental evidence at protein level: Swiss-Prot protein existence level 1. Catalyzes site-specific recombination between two 34-base- pair LOXP sites. Its role is to maintain the phage genome as a monomeric unit-copy plasmid in the lysogenic state. From Escherichia phage P1 (Bacteriophage P1).
   6131..6158    -  repeat_region  AAV2 ITR (fragment): inverted terminal repeat of adeno-associated virus serotype 2 inverted
   6187..6214    -  repeat_region  AAV2 ITR (fragment): inverted terminal repeat of adeno-associated virus serotype 2 inverted
   6287..246     -  rep_origin     ori (across the origin): high-copy-number ColE1/pMB1/pBR322/pUC origin of replication
