[The description below was written by a language model from this plasmid's Addgene catalogue record and pLannotate feature annotations shown in this document.]
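Description:
pAAVLINKv1-pCALM1-Cre-3' KDM5C is an AAV transfer plasmid built on the pAAV-hSyn-EGFP backbone. It serves as the 3' half of a two-vector AAVLINK set for delivering human KDM5C, a coding sequence too large for comfortable packaging in a single AAV. The plasmid is maintained in bacteria through a high-copy ColE1/pUC-type origin with ampicillin selection (AmpR and its bla promoter), and it also carries an f1 origin. AAV2 inverted terminal repeats flank the payload and define the genome that is packaged. One ITR is annotated intact and the other is detected only as fragments, which is common for these repeat structures in sequencing-based annotation.

Read in the direction of transcription (the cassette lies on the minus strand of the record), the ITR-flanked region begins with a Cre recombinase coding sequence. Next come chimeric intron fragments that bracket a lox2272 site. These are followed by a partial KDM5C coding fragment corresponding to the C-terminal portion of the protein, fused at its end to a 3xFLAG tag. WPRE fragments and an SV40 polyadenylation signal close the cassette. The catalogue names pCALM1 as the promoter, although the feature table does not annotate it; the gap between the upstream ITR and Cre is short.

The layout suggests that Cre made from this vector recombines the lox2272 site with a matching site on the partner 5' vector. This would join the two genomes so that the lox scar sits within an intron and is spliced out, giving a full-length FLAG-tagged KDM5C transcript. The record does not spell out this mechanism or describe the 5' partner, referring instead to the publication for the corresponding vectors.
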