Addgene plasmid #236671: pAAVLINKv1-pCALM1-Cre-3' KDM5C
Purpose: 3' AAVLINK plasmid for KDM5C expression
Depositing lab: Zhonghua Lu. Depositing organization: Shenzhen Institute of Advanced Technology (SIAT), Chinese Academy of Sciences. Publication: AAVLINK: A potent DNA-recombination method for large cargo delivery in gene therapy. Lin J, Lin Y, Liu N, Cao W, Zhang J, Wen S, Zhang Y, Liao W, Hong Z, Lin Y, Liu Q, Liu H, Li Q, Chen B, Li M, Luo Z, Yang L, Yang Y, Zheng SH, Wang Y, Chu H, Hu Y, Qin Y, Luo BX, Tian S, Chen Y, Yan T, Yang L, Wang H, Liu T, Jiang Y, Lu Z. Cell. 2026 Feb 5;189(3):969-986.e17. doi: 10.1016/j.cell.2025.12.039. Epub 2026 Jan 27. PubMed 41605211.
Backbone
  Vector backbone: pAAV-hSyn-EGFP
  Backbone manufacturer: Addgene
  Vector type: AAV, Cre/Lox
Growth in bacteria
  Bacterial resistance: Ampicillin, 100 μg/mL
  Growth temperature: 37°C
  Growth strain: NEB Stable
  Copy number: High Copy
Gene/Insert
  Gene/Insert name: KDM5C
  Species: H. sapiens (human)
  Entrez Gene: KDM5C (a.k.a. DXS1272E, JARID1C, MRX13, MRXJ, MRXSCJ, MRXSJ, SMCX, XE169)
  Promoter: pCALM1
  Tag / fusion protein: FLAG (C terminal on insert)
  Cloning method: Restriction Enzyme; 5′ cloning site unknown (unknown if destroyed); 3′ cloning site unknown (unknown if destroyed)
  Sequencing primers: 5′ n/a
Terms and licenses: Academic/Nonprofit Terms; Industry Terms: Not Available to Industry
Depositor comments: See publication for corresponding AAV Link vectors.
How to cite: pAAVLINKv1-pCALM1-Cre-3' KDM5C was a gift from Zhonghua Lu (Addgene plasmid # 236671 ; http://n2t.net/addgene:236671 ; RRID:Addgene_236671)
